>Addgene plasmid #205194 | pHR-flag-GFP-Intb2 | addgene full sequence | sequence record 405278 | Addgene NGS Result
ACATTAACCTATAAAAATAGGCGTATCACGAGGCCCTTTCGTCTCGCGCGTTTCGGTGATGACGGTGAAA
ACCTCTGACACATGCAGCTCCCGGAGACGGTCACAGCTTGTCTGTAAGCGGATGCCGGGAGCAGACAAGC
CCGTCAGGGCGCGTCAGCGGGTGTTGGCGGGTGTCGGGGCTGGCTTAACTATGCGGCATCAGAGCAGATT
GTACTGAGAGTGCACCATTCGACGCTCTCCCTTATGCGACTCCTGCATTAGGAAGCAGCCCAGTAGTAGG
TTGAGGCCGTTGAGCACCGCCGCCGCAAGGAATGGTGCATGCAAGGAGATGGCGCCCAACAGTCCCCCGG
CCACGGGGCCTGCCACCATACCCACGCCGAAACAAGCGCTCATGAGCCCGAAGTGGCGAGCCCGATCTTC
CCCATCGGTGATGTCGGCGATATAGGCGCCAGCAACCGCACCTGTGGCGCCGGTGATGCCGGCCACGATG
CGTCCGGCGTAGAGGATCTGGCTAGCGATGACCCTGCTGATTGGTTCGCTGACCATTTCCGGGTGCGGGA
CGGCGTTACCAGAAACTCAGAAGGTTCGTCCAACCAAACCGACTCTGACGGCAGTTTACGAGAGAGATGA
TAGGGTCTGCTTCAGTAAGCCAGATGCTACACAATTAGGCTTGTACATATTGTCGTTAGAACGCGGCTAC
AATTAATACATAACCTTATGTATCATACACATACGATTTAGGTGACACTATAGAATACACGGAATTAATT
CTAGATGCTGCTAGAGATTTTCCACACTGACTAAAAGGGTCTGAGGGATCTCTAGTTACCAGAGTCACAC
AACAGACGGGCACACACTACTTGAAGCACTCAAGGCAAGCTTTATTGAGGCTTAAGCAGTGGGTTCCCTA
GTTAGCCAGAGAGCTCCCAGGCTCAGATCTGGTCTAACCAGAGAGACCCAGTACAAGCAAAAAGCAGATC
TTGTCTTCGTTGGGAGTGAATTAGCCCTTCCAGTCCCCCCTTTTCTTTTAAAAAGTGGCTAAGATCTACA
GCTGCCTTGTAAGTCATTGGTCTTAAAGGTACCGAGCTCGAATTAATTCCCTCGAGGTCGACGGTATCGA
TGCGGGGAGGCGGCCCAAAGGGAGATCCGACTCGTCTGAGGGCGAAGGCGAAGACGCGGAAGAGGCCGCA
GAGCCGGCAGCAGGCCGCGGGAAGGAAGGTCCGCTGGATTGAGGGCCGAAGGGACGTAGCAGAAGGACGT
CCCGCGCAGAATCCAGGTGGCAACACAGGCGAGCAGCCAAGGAAAGGACGATGATTTCCCCGACAACACC
ACGGAATTGTCAGTGCCCAACAGCCGAGCCCCTGTCCAGCAGCGGGCAAGGCAGGCGGCGATGAGTTCCG
CCGTGGCAATAGGGAGGGGGAAAGCGAAAGTCCCGGAAAGGAGCTGACAGGTGGTGGCAATGCCCCAACC
AGTGGGGGTTGCGTCAGCAAACACAGTGCACACCACGCCACGTTGCCTGACAACGGGCCACAACTCCTCA
TAAAGAGACAGCAACCAGGATTTATACAAGGAGGAGAAAATGAAAGCCATACGGGAAGCAATAGCATGAT
ACAAAGGCATTAAAGCAGCGTATCCACATAGCGTAAAAGGAGCAACATAGTTAAGAATACCAGTCAATCT
TTCACAAATTTTGTAATCCAGAGGTTGATTATCGATAAGCTTGATATCAAGCTTGCATGCCTGCAGGTCG
ACTCTAGAGTCGCGGCCTCAGTCAGTCACGCATGTTGCAGGTGGGAGTTGCGGCCGCAAGTCAAGGATCC
ACTGTCCACCTGCCTTGCTCCACTTGACGCGTTTAACTCTCCGCGAATTTAGGATTCATTACTGTAGTCG
TCGCAGATTTGAAAAGCGGATTATCATTGTTCCACTGGCTCTTCAATTTCTCTTTTTCGAACCTCCGATA
CTCGCGCAGATCGGAAAGATGGATAAGAGCTTTCCATATAACGAGGAGAAGGATGCCAATGAGGACAATC
CCAGCAACCGTTCCGCCGACTATTGCAGCGATGGATCCCTTATACAGCTCATCCATTCCCAGGGTGATCC
CAGCAGCCGTCACGAATTCAAGCAGAACCATATGGTCTCTTTTTTCGTTAGGATCCTTGGAGAGGGCTGA
TTGCGTGGAGAGGTAGTGGTTATCTGGCAGCAAAACCGGACCGTCGCCGATAGGCGTGTTTTGCTGGTAA
TGGTCGGCCAGTTGCACAGAGCCATCCTCGATATTGTGTCGGATTTTGAAGTTCACCTTGATGCCGTTCT
TCTGCTTATCAGCCATAATATACACGTTGTGGCTGTTGTAGTTGTACTCCAGCTTGTGGCCCAAAATATT
GCCGTCTTCTTTGAAATCGATTCCTTTCAACTCAATTCTATTTACCAACGTGTCCCCCTCGAACTTAACT
TCAGCCCTGGTTTTATAGTTACCGTCGTCCTTGAAGAATATGGTGCGTTCCTGAACATAGCCCTCAGGCA
TCGCGGACTTGAAGAAATCGTGCTGTTTCATGTGGTCGGGGTACCGGGAGAAGCACTGGACTCCGTAGGT
GAGGGTGGTCACGAGTGTAGGCCAGGGCACTGGCAGCTTTCCTGTTGTACAGATGAACTTCAACGTCAGT
TTACCGTACGTAGCGTCGCCCTCTCCTTCGCCGCTCACTGAGAACTTGTGTCCGTTAACGTCTCCGTCCA
GCTCAACCAGGATGGGCACAACTCCGGTGAACAATTCTTCACCCTTAGAAACCATGGATCCTTTATCATC
GTCATCTTTATAATCCGCAAAAACAAGACAAAAAATGTAACTGAGGGCGATAATTGTCTTCATGGTGGCG
GCGACGCGTGAGAATTCTCGAGAGCTCCAGATCCCCCCCGGGCGACTCAGTCTGTCGGAGGACTGGCGCG
CCGAGTGAGGGGTTGTGAGCTCTTTTATAGAGCTCGGGAAGCAGAAGCGCGCGAACAGAAGCGAGAAGCA
GGCTGATTGGTTAATTCAAATAAGGCGCAGGGTCATTTCAGGTCCTTGGGGGAGCCTGGAAACATCTGAT
GGGTCTTAAGAAACTGCTGAGGGTTGGGCCATATCTGGGGACCATCTGTTCTTGGCCTCGGGCCGGGGCC
GAAACTGCGGTGACCATCTGTTCTTGGCCCCGGGCCGGGGCCGAAACTGCTCACCGCAGATATCCTGTTT
GGCCCAACGTTAGCTATTTTCATGTACCCGCCCTTGATCTGAACTTCTCTATTCTTGGTTTGGTATTTTT
CCATGCCTTGCAAAATGGCGTTACTGCAGCTAGCTTGCCAAACCTACAGGTGGGGTCTTTCATTCCCCCC
TTTTTCTGGAGACTAAATAAAATCTTTTATTTTATCGGGGCTGCAGGAATTCGATATCAAGCTTATCGAT
CCAAACTGGATCTCTGCTGTCCCTGTAATAAACCCGAAAATTTTGAATTTTTGTAATTTGTTTTTGTAAT
TCTTTAGTTTGTATGTCTGTTGCTATTATGTCTACTATTCTTTCCCCTGCACTGTACCCCCCAATCCCCC
CTTTTCTTTTAAAATTGTGGATGAATACTGCCATTTGGCGATACCGTCGAGATCCGTTCACTAATCGAAT
GGATCTGTCTCTGTCTCTCTCTCCACCTTCTTCTTCTATTCCTTCGGGCCTGTCGGGTCCCCTCGGGGTT
GGGAGGTGGGTCTGAAACGATAATGGTGAATATCCCTGCCTAACTCTATTCACTATAGAAAGTACAGCAA
AAACTATTCTTAAACCTACCAAGCCTCCTACTATCATTATGAATAATTTTATATACCACAGCCAATTTGT
TATGTTAAACCAATTCCACAAACTTGCCCATTTATCTAATTCCAATAATTCTTGTTCATTCTTTTCTTGC
TGGTTTTGCGATTCTTCAATTAAGGAGTGTATTAAGCTTGTGTAATTGTTAATTTCTCTGTCCCACTCCA
TCCAGGTCGTGTGATTCCAAATCTGTTCCAGAGATTTATTACTCCAACTAGCATTCCAAGGCACAGCAGT
GGTGCAAATGAGTTTTCCAGAGCAACCCCAAATCCCCAGGAGCTGTTGATCCTTTAGGTATCTTTCCACA
GCCAGGATTCTTGCCTGGAGCTGCTTGATGCCCCAGACTGTGAGTTGCAACAGATGCTGTTGCGCCTCAA
TAGCCCTCAGCAAATTGTTCTGCTGCTGCACTATACCAGACAATAATTGTCTGGCCTGTACCGTCAGCGT
CATTGACGCTGCGCCCATAGTGCTTCCTGCTGCTCCCAAGAACCCAAGGAACAAAGCTCCTATTCCCACT
GCTCTTTTTTCTCTCTGCACCACTCTTCTCTTTGCCTTGGTGGGTGCTACTCCTAATGGTTCAATTTTTA
CTACTTTATATTTATATAATTCACTTCTCCAATTGTCCCTCATATCTCCTCCTCCAGGTCTGAAGATCAG
CGGCCGGCCGCTTGCTGTGCGGTGGTCTTACTTTTGTTTTGCTCTTCCTCTATCTTGTCTAAAGCTTCCT
TGGTGTCTTTTATCTCTATCCTTTGATGCACACAATAGAGGGTTGCTACTGTATTATATAATGATCTAAG
TTCTTCTGATCCTGTCTGAAGGGATGGTTGTAGCTGTCCCAGTATTTGTCTACAGCCTTCTGATGTTTCT
AACAGGCCAGGATTAACTGCGAATCGTTCTAGCTCCCTGCTTGCCCATACTATATGTTTTAATTTATATT
TTTTCTTTCCCCCTGGCCTTAACCGAATTTTTTCCCATCGCGATCTAATTCTCCCCCGCTTAATACTGAC
GCTCTCGCACCCATCTCTCTCCTTCTAGCCTCCGCTAGTCAAAATTTTTGGCGTACTCACCAGTCGCCGC
CCCTCGCCTCTTGCCGTGCGCGCTTCAGCAAGCCGAGTCCTGCGTCGAGAGAGCTCCTCTGGTTTCCCTT
TCGCTTTCAAGTCCCTGTTCGGGCGCCACTGCTAGAGATTTTCCACACTGACTAAAAGGGTCTGAGGGAT
CTCTAGTTACCAGAGTCACACAACAGACGGGCACACACTACTTGAAGCACTCAAGGCAAGCTTTATTGAG
GCTTAAGCAGTGGGTTCCCTAGTTAGCCAGAGAGCTCCCAGGCTCAGATCTGGTCTAACCAGAGAGACCC
AGTACAGGCAAAAAGCAGCTGCTTATATGCAGGATCTGAGGGCTCGCCACTCCCCAGTCCCGCCCAGGCC
ACGCCTCCCTGGAAAGTCCCCAGCGGAAAGTCCCTTGTAGCAAGCTCGATATCAGCAGTTCTTGAAGTAC
TCCGGATGCAGCTCTCGGGCCACGTGATGAAATGCTAGGCGGCTGTCAAACCTCCACTCTAACACTTCTC
TCTCCGGGTCATCCATCCCATGCAGGCTCACAGGGTGTAACAAGCTGGTGTTCTCTCCTTTATTGGCCTC
TTCTACCTTATCTGGCTCAACTGGTACTAGCTTGTAGCACCATCCAAAGGTCAGTGGATATCTGACCCCT
GGCCCTGGTGTGTAGTTCTGCTAATCAGGGAAGTAGCCTTGTGTGTGGTAGATCCACAGATCAAGGATAT
CTTGTCTTCTTTGGGAGTGAATTAGCCCTTCCAACTACTAAGTTTGTAGTACATATTTAACAAATACAAT
TTCTTTAAAATGAAAATAATTCAGAGGAATCACAGGTTTAGAGTAAATGAAACCACAGGTAATTGGCAGT
GGTAATAGGGTATGGGGTGGGAAGTTTGGGATGATTTTGGTTAGCTTGAGTTATCCAGTTGATCCAGACA
TGATAAGATACATTGATGAGTTTGGACAAACCACAACTAGAATGCAGTGAAAAAAATGCTTTATTTGTGA
AATTTGTGATGCTATTGCTTTATTTGTAACCATTATAAGCTGCAATAAACAAGTTAACAACAACAATTGC
ATTCATTTTATGTTTCAGGTTCAGGGGGAGGTGTGGGAGGTTTTTTAAAGCAAGTAAAACCTCTACAAAT
GTGGTATGGCTGATTATGATCTCTAGTCAAGGCACTATACATCAAATATTCCTTATTAACCCCTTTACAA
ATTAAAAAGCTAAAGGTACACAATTTTTGAGCATAGTTATTAATAGCAGACACTCTATGCCTGTGTGGAG
TAAGAAAAAACAGTATGTTATGATTATAACTGTTATGCCTACTTATAAAGGTTACAGAATATTTTTCCAT
AATTTTCTTGTATAGCAGTGCAGCTTTTTCCTTTGTGGTGTAAATAGCAAAGCAAGCAAGAGTTCTATTA
CTAAACACAGCATGACTCAAAAAACTTAGCAATTCTGAAGGAAAGTCCTTGGGGTCTTCTACCTTTCTCT
TCTTTTTTGGAGGAGTAGAATGTTGAGAGTCAGCAGTAGCCTCATCATCACTAGATGGCATTTCTTCTGA
GCAAAACAGGTTTTCCTCATTAAAGGCATTCCACCACTGCTCCCATTCATCAGTTCCATAGGTTGGAATC
TAAAATACACAAACAATTAGAATCAGTAGTTTAACACATTATACACTTAAAAATTTTATATTTACCTTAG
AGCTTTAAATCTCTGTAGGTAGTTTGTCCAATTATGTCACACCACAGAAGTAAGGTTCCTTCACAAAGAT
CCGGGGCCCACTCATAAATCCAGTTGCCGCCACGGTAGCCAATCACCGTATCGTATAAATCATCGTCGGT
ACGTTCGGCATCGCTCATCACAATACGTGCCTGGACGTCGAGGATTTCGCGTGGGTCAATGCCGCGCCAG
ATCCACATCAGACGGTTAATCATGCGATACCAGTGAGGGATGGTTTTACCATCAAGGGCCGACTGCACAG
GCGGTTGTGCGCCGTGATTAAAGCGGCGGACTAGCGTCGAGGTTTCAGGATGTTTAAAGCGGGGTTTGAA
CAGGGTTTCGCTCAGGTTTGCCTGTGTCATGGATGCAGCCTCCAGAATACTTACTGGAAACTATTGTAAC
CCGCCTGAAGTTAAAAAGAACAACGCCCGGCAGTGCCAGGCGTTGAAAAGATTAGCGACCGGAGATTGGC
GGGACGAATACGACGCCCATATCCCACGGCTGTTCAATCCAGGTATCTTGCGGGATATCAACAACATAGT
CATCAACCAGCGGACGACCAGCCGGTTTTGCGAAGATGGTGACAAAGTGCGCTTTTGGATACATTTCACG
AATCGCAACCGCAGTACCACCGGTATCCACCAGGTCATCAATAACGATGAAGCCTTCGCCATCGCCTTCT
GCGCGTTTCAGCACTTTAAGCTCGCGCTGGTTGTCGTGATCGTAGCTGGAAATACAAACGGTATCGACAT
GACGAATACCCAGTTCACGCGCCAGTAACGCACCCGGTACAGACCGCCACGGCTTACGGCAATAATGCCT
TTCCATTGTTCAGAAGGCATCAGTCGGCTTGCGAGTTTACGTGCATGGATCTGCAACATGTCCCAGGTGA
CGATGTATTTTTCGCTCATGTGAAGTGTCCCAGCCTGTTTATCTACGGCTTAAAAAGTGTTCGAGGGGAA
AATAGGTTGCGCGAGATTATAGAGATCTGGCGCACTAAAAACCAGTATTTCACATGAGTCCGCGTCTTTT
TACGCACTGCCTCTCCCTGACGCGGGATAAAGTGGTATTCTCAAACATATCTCGCAAGCCTGTCTTGTGT
CCAAGCTTTTTGCAAAAGCCTAGGCCTCCAAAAAAGCCTCCTCACTACTTCTGGAATAGCTCAGAGGCCG
AGGCGGCCTCGGCCTCTGCATAAATAAAAAAAATTAGTCAGCCATGGGGCGGAGAATGGGCGGAACTGGG
CGGAGTTAGGGGCGGGATGGGCGGAGTTAGGGGCGGGACTATGGTTGCTGACTAATTGAGATGCATGCTT
TGCATACTTCTGCCTGCTGGGGAGCCTGGGGACTTTCCACACCTGGTTGCTGACTAATTGAGATGCATGC
TTTGCATACTTCTGCCTGCTGGGGAGCCTGGGGACTTTCCACACCCTAACTGACACACATTCCACAGCTG
CATTAATGAATCGGCCAACGCGCGGGGAGAGGCGGTTTGCGTATTGGGCGCTCTTCCGCTTCCTCGCTCA
CTGACTCGCTGCGCTCGGTCGTTCGGCTGCGGCGAGCGGTATCAGCTCACTCAAAGGCGGTAATACGGTT
ATCCACAGAATCAGGGGATAACGCAGGAAAGAACATGTGAGCAAAAGGCCAGCAAAAGGCCAGGAACCGT
AAAAAGGCCGCGTTGCTGGCGTTTTTCCATAGGCTCCGCCCCCCTGACGAGCATCACAAAAATCGACGCT
CAAGTCAGAGGTGGCGAAACCCGACAGGACTATAAAGATACCAGGCGTTTCCCCCTGGAAGCTCCCTCGT
GCGCTCTCCTGTTCCGACCCTGCCGCTTACCGGATACCTGTCCGCCTTTCTCCCTTCGGGAAGCGTGGCG
CTTTCTCATAGCTCACGCTGTAGGTATCTCAGTTCGGTGTAGGTCGTTCGCTCCAAGCTGGGCTGTGTGC
ACGAACCCCCCGTTCAGCCCGACCGCTGCGCCTTATCCGGTAACTATCGTCTTGAGTCCAACCCGGTAAG
ACACGACTTATCGCCACTGGCAGCAGCCACTGGTAACAGGATTAGCAGAGCGAGGTATGTAGGCGGTGCT
ACAGAGTTCTTGAAGTGGTGGCCTAACTACGGCTACACTAGAAGAACAGTATTTGGTATCTGCGCTCTGC
TGAAGCCAGTTACCTTCGGAAAAAGAGTTGGTAGCTCTTGATCCGGCAAACAAACCACCGCTGGTAGCGG
TGGTTTTTTTGTTTGCAAGCAGCAGATTACGCGCAGAAAAAAAGGATCTCAAGAAGATCCTTTGATCTTT
TCTACGGGGTCTGACGCTCAGTGGAACGAAAACTCACGTTAAGGGATTTTGGTCATGAGATTATCAAAAA
GGATCTTCACCTAGATCCTTTTAAATTAAAAATGAAGTTTTAAATCAATCTAAAGTATATATGAGTAAAC
TTGGTCTGACAGTTACCAATGCTTAATCAGTGAGGCACCTATCTCAGCGATCTGTCTATTTCGTTCATCC
ATAGTTGCCTGACTCCCCGTCGTGTAGATAACTACGATACGGGAGGGCTTACCATCTGGCCCCAGTGCTG
CAATGATACCGCGAGACCCACGCTCACCGGCTCCAGATTTATCAGCAATAAACCAGCCAGCCGGAAGGGC
CGAGCGCAGAAGTGGTCCTGCAACTTTATCCGCCTCCATCCAGTCTATTAATTGTTGCCGGGAAGCTAGA
GTAAGTAGTTCGCCAGTTAATAGTTTGCGCAACGTTGTTGCCATTGCTACAGGCATCGTGGTGTCACGCT
CGTCGTTTGGTATGGCTTCATTCAGCTCCGGTTCCCAACGATCAAGGCGAGTTACATGATCCCCCATGTT
GTGCAAAAAAGCGGTTAGCTCCTTCGGTCCTCCGATCGTTGTCAGAAGTAAGTTGGCCGCAGTGTTATCA
CTCATGGTTATGGCAGCACTGCATAATTCTCTTACTGTCATGCCATCCGTAAGATGCTTTTCTGTGACTG
GTGAGTACTCAACCAAGTCATTCTGAGAATAGTGTATGCGGCGACCGAGTTGCTCTTGCCCGGCGTCAAT
ACGGGATAATACCGCGCCACATAGCAGAACTTTAAAAGTGCTCATCATTGGAAAACGTTCTTCGGGGCGA
AAACTCTCAAGGATCTTACCGCTGTTGAGATCCAGTTCGATGTAACCCACTCGTGCACCCAACTGATCTT
CAGCATCTTTTACTTTCACCAGCGTTTCTGGGTGAGCAAAAACAGGAAGGCAAAATGCCGCAAAAAAGGG
AATAAGGGCGACACGGAAATGTTGAATACTCATACTCTTCCTTTTTCAATATTATTGAAGCATTTATCAG
GGTTATTGTCTCATGAGCGGATACATATTTGAATGTATTTAGAAAAATAAACAAATAGGGGTTCCGCGCA
CATTTCCCCGAAAAGTGCCACCTGACGTCTAAGAAACCATTATTATCATG
Features (pLannotate 1.2.2; 34 found; start..end, strand, type, name):
     43..78      +  CDS            rop (fragment): Rop protein, which maintains plasmids at low copy number; rop
    180..228     +  misc_feature   bom (fragment): basis of mobility region from pBR322
    229..508     -  CDS            TcR (fragment): tetracycline efflux protein; tet; confers resistance to tetracycline
    736..754     +  promoter       SP6 promoter: promoter for bacteriophage SP6 RNA polymerase
    779..1012    -  LTR            3' LTR (ΔU3): self-inactivating 3' long terminal repeat (LTR) from HIV-1
   1014..1082    -  CDS            nef (fragment): NEF_HV1Z2 - Experimental evidence at protein level: Swiss-Prot protein existence level 1. Extracellular Nef protein targets CD4(+) T-lymphocytes for apoptosis by interacting with CXCR4 surface receptors. From Human immunodeficiency virus type 1 group M subtype D (isolate Z2/CDC-Z34) (HIV-1).
   1099..1121    -  misc_feature   MCS (fragment): pBluescript multiple cloning site
   1122..1710    -  misc_feature   WPRE: woodchuck hepatitis virus posttranscriptional regulatory element
   1710..1728    -  misc_feature   MCS (fragment): pBluescript multiple cloning site
   1729..1759    -  misc_feature   MCS (fragment): pUC18/19 multiple cloning site
   1856..2086    -  CDS            ITGB2 (fragment): ITB2_BOVIN - Also known as CD18. Experimental evidence at protein level: Swiss-Prot protein existence level 1. Integrin ITGAL/ITGB2 is a receptor for ICAM1, ICAM2, ICAM3 and ICAM4. Integrin ITGAL/ITGB2 is also a receptor for the secreted form of ubiquitin-like protein ISG15; the interaction is mediated by ITGAL. Integrins ITGAM/ITGB2 and ITGAX/ITGB2 are receptors for the iC3b fragment of the third complement component and for fibrinogen. Integrin ITGAX/ITGB2 recognizes the sequence G-P-R in fibrinogen alpha-chain. Integrin ITGAM/ITGB2 recognizes P1 and P2 peptides of fibrinogen gamma chain. In
   2069..2785    -  CDS            EGFP: EGFP is a basic (constitutively fluorescent) green fluorescent protein published in 1996, derived from Aequorea victoria. It is reported to be a rapidly-maturing weak dimer with moderate acid sensitivity.
   2907..3314    -  promoter       SFFV promoter: spleen focus-forming virus long terminal repeat (LTR) promoter
   3398..3430    +  misc_feature   MCS (fragment): pBluescript multiple cloning site
   3467..3584    -  misc_feature   cPPT/CTS: central polypurine tract and central termination sequence of HIV-1
   3621..3721    -  CDS            Rev (fragment): human immunodeficiency virus 1 (HIV-1) Rev protein; rev; enhances nuclear export of unspliced and incompletely spliced viral mRNAs
   4098..4331    -  misc_feature   RRE: The Rev response element (RRE) of HIV-1 allows for Rev-dependent mRNA export from the nucleus to the cytoplasm.
   4506..4844    -  CDS            HIV-1 gag (fragment): gag protein from human immunodeficiency virus 1; gag
   4828..4953    -  misc_feature   HIV-1 Ψ: packaging signal of human immunodeficiency virus type 1
   5000..5257    -  LTR            5' LTR (truncated): truncated 5' long terminal repeat (LTR) from HIV-1
   5305..5634    -  CDS            nef (fragment): NEF_HV1BR - Experimental evidence at protein level: Swiss-Prot protein existence level 1. Extracellular Nef protein targets CD4(+) T-lymphocytes for apoptosis by interacting with CXCR4 surface receptors (PubMed:14990729). From Human immunodeficiency virus type 1 group M subtype B (isolate BRU/LAI) (HIV-1).
   5801..5935    -  polyA_signal   SV40 poly(A) signal: SV40 polyadenylation signal
   5958..6041    -  CDS            large T antigen (fragment): large T antigen from SV40 (simian virus 40)
   6360..6380    -  CDS            SV40 NLS: nuclear localization signal of SV40 (simian virus 40) large T antigen
   6510..6575    -  intron         small t intron: SV40 (simian virus 40) small t antigen intron
   6577..6651    -  CDS            small t antigen (fragment): SV40 (simian virus 40) small t antigen
   6655..6960    -  CDS            frsA (fragment): FRSA_ECOLI - Also known as yafA. Experimental evidence at protein level: Swiss-Prot protein existence level 1. Catalyzes the hydrolysis of esters (PubMed:15808744). Displays esterase activity toward pNP-butyrate (PubMed:15808744). May stimulate mixed-acid fermentation by acting as a fermentation/respiration switch that down-regulates respiration and up- regulates fermentation rates (PubMed:15169777). From Escherichia coli (strain K12).
   7055..7390    -  CDS            gpt (fragment): XGPT_ECOLI - Also known as gpp, gxu. Experimental evidence at protein level: Swiss-Prot protein existence level 1. Purine salvage pathway enzyme that catalyzes the transfer of the ribosyl-5-phosphate group from 5-phospho-alpha-D-ribose 1- diphosphate (PRPP) to the N9 position of the 6-oxopurines guanine and xanthine to form the corresponding ribonucleotides GMP (guanosine 5'- monophosphate) and XMP (xanthosine 5'-monophosphate), with the release of PPi. To a lesser extent, also acts on hypoxanthine (PubMed:9100006, PubMed:3886014). Does not ribophosphorylate adenine (PubMed:3886014). From Esch
   7390..7509    -  CDS            gpt (fragment): XGPT_ECOLI - Also known as gpp, gxu. Experimental evidence at protein level: Swiss-Prot protein existence level 1. Purine salvage pathway enzyme that catalyzes the transfer of the ribosyl-5-phosphate group from 5-phospho-alpha-D-ribose 1- diphosphate (PRPP) to the N9 position of the 6-oxopurines guanine and xanthine to form the corresponding ribonucleotides GMP (guanosine 5'- monophosphate) and XMP (xanthosine 5'-monophosphate), with the release of PPi. To a lesser extent, also acts on hypoxanthine (PubMed:9100006, PubMed:3886014). Does not ribophosphorylate adenine (PubMed:3886014). From Esch
   7709..8038    -  promoter       SV40 promoter: SV40 enhancer and early promoter
   8045..8101    -  CDS            lacI (fragment): lac repressor; lacI; The lac repressor binds to the lac operator to inhibit transcription in E. coli. This inhibition can be relieved by adding lactose or isopropyl-β-D-thiogalactopyranoside (IPTG).
   8284..8872    -  rep_origin     ori: high-copy-number ColE1/pMB1/pBR322/pUC origin of replication
   9043..9903    -  CDS            AmpR: β-lactamase; bla; confers resistance to ampicillin, carbenicillin, and related antibiotics
   9904..10008   -  promoter       AmpR promoter: bla
