[The description below was written by a language model from this plasmid's Addgene catalogue record and pLannotate feature annotations shown in this document.]
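Description:
pHR-flag-GFP-Intb2 is a 10,060 nt HIV-1-derived, self-inactivating lentiviral transfer plasmid on the pHR backbone, intended for stable expression of a synthetic cell adhesion molecule (synCAM) in mammalian cells. It is maintained in E. coli through a high-copy ColE1/pUC-type origin and selected with ampicillin via the AmpR (β-lactamase) cassette. The record lists a recombination-deficient growth strain, which is commonly chosen for plasmids carrying repeated LTRs. The backbone also retains remnants of older vector lineages. These include fragments of rop, bom and TcR, plus an SV40 promoter followed by gpt fragments, the small t intron and an SV40 poly(A) signal. They appear to be carry-over elements rather than functional parts of the payload.

The viral portion runs from a truncated 5' LTR through the Ψ packaging signal, a partial gag region, the RRE for Rev-dependent nuclear export and the cPPT/CTS, and ends in a ΔU3 3' LTR that disables LTR promoter activity after integration. Between these elements, an internal SFFV promoter drives the insert, and a WPRE downstream enhances transcript expression. The annotated coding region consists of EGFP directly abutting (slightly overlapping in the annotation) a short fragment matching integrin β2 (ITGB2/CD18), consistent with a single fusion protein. The plasmid name implies a FLAG tag, but this is not annotated, and the stretch between the promoter and EGFP is not characterised in the feature table. The roles of GFP and the integrin β2 segment within the synCAM are also not described in the record. The associated work concerns programming multicellular assembly with synthetic adhesion molecules, so the construct is presumably used to make lentivirus for engineering cells with customised cell–cell adhesion.
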