Addgene plasmid #205194: pHR-flag-GFP-Intb2
Purpose: This vector encodes of a synCAM (intb2) and GFP
Depositing lab: Wendell Lim. Depositing organization: University of California, San Francisco (UCSF). Publication: Programming multicellular assembly with synthetic cell adhesion molecules. Stevens AJ, Harris AR, Gerdts J, Kim KH, Trentesaux C, Ramirez JT, McKeithan WL, Fattahi F, Klein OD, Fletcher DA, Lim WA. Nature. 2023 Feb;614(7946):144-152. doi: 10.1038/s41586-022-05622-z. Epub 2022 Dec 12. PubMed 36509107.
Backbone
  Vector backbone: pHR
  Vector type: Mammalian Expression, Lentiviral
Growth in bacteria
  Bacterial resistance: Ampicillin, 100 μg/mL
  Growth temperature: 37°C
  Growth strain: NEB Stable
  Copy number: High Copy
Gene/Insert
  Gene/Insert name: synCAM Intb2 and GFP
  Species: Synthetic
Terms and licenses: Academic/Nonprofit Terms; Industry Terms: Not Available to Industry
How to cite: pHR-flag-GFP-Intb2 was a gift from Wendell Lim (Addgene plasmid # 205194 ; http://n2t.net/addgene:205194 ; RRID:Addgene_205194)
